>Addgene plasmid #116904 | pUAS-V5-TurboID-NES | addgene full sequence | sequence record 224242 | Addgene NGS Result
[124 nt withheld, positions 1-124]
C
[91 nt withheld, positions 126-216]
A
[49 nt withheld, positions 218-266]
CCTTTGACGTTGGAGTCCACGTTCTTT
[37 nt withheld, positions 294-330]
ACCCTATCTCGGTCTATTCTTTTGATTTATAAGGGATTTTGCCGATTTCGGCCTATTGGTTAAAAAAATG
AGCTGATTTAACAAAAATTTAACGCGAATTTTAACAAAATATTAACGCTTACAATTTCCATTCGCCATTC
AGGCTGCGCAACTGTTGGGAAGGGCGATCGGTGCGGGCCTCTTCGCTATTACGCCAGCTGGCGAAAGGGG
GATGTGCTGCAAGGCGATTAAGTTGGGTAACGCCAGGGTTTTCCCAGTCACGACGTTGTAAAACGACGGC
CAGTGAGCGCGCGTAATACGACTCACTATAGGGCGAATTGGGTACAAGCTTCACGACCTAGGCGCGCCCT
AGTTCCAGTGAAATCCAAGCATTTTCTAAATTAAATGTATTCTTATTATTATAGTTGTTATTTTTGATAT
ATATAAACAACACTATTATGCCCACCATTTTTTTGAGATGCATCTACACAAGGAACAAACACTGGATGTC
ACTTTCAGTTCAAATTGTAACGCTAATCACTCCGAACAGGTCACAAAAAATTACCTTAAAAAGTCATAAT
ATTAAATTAGAATAAATATAGCTGTGAGGGAAATATATACAAATATATTGGAGCAAATAAATTGTACATA
CAAATATTTATTACTAATTTCTATTGAGACGAAATGAACCACTCGGAACCATTTGAGCGAACCGAATCGC
GCGGAACTAACGACAGTCGCTCCAAGGTCGTCGAACAAAAGGTGAATGTGTTGCGGAGAGCGGGTGGGAG
ACAGCGAAAGAGCAACTACGAAACGTGGTGTGGTGGAGGTGAATTATGAAGAGGGCGCGCGATTTGAAAA
GTATGTATATAAAAAATATATCCCGGTGTTTTATGTAGCGATAAACGAGTTTTTGATGTAAGGTATGCAG
GTGTGTAAGTCTTTTGGTTAGAAGACAAATCCAAAGTCTACTTGTGGGGATGTTCGAAGGGGAAATACTT
GTATTCTATAGGTCATATCTTGTTTTTATTGGCACAAATATAATTACATTAGCTTTTTGAGGGGGCAATA
AACAGTAAACACGATGGTAATAATGGTAAAAAAAAAAAACAAGCAGTTATTTCGGATATATGTCGGCTAC
TCCTTGCGTCGGGCCCGAAGTCTTAGAGCCAGATATGCGAGCACCCGGAAGCTCACGATGAGAATGGCCA
GACCCACGTAGTCCAGCGGCAGATCGGCGGCGGAGAAGTTAAGCGTCTCCAGGATGACCTTGCCCGAACT
GGGGCACGTGGTGTTCGACGATGTGCAGCTAATTTCGCCCGGCTCCACGTCCGCCCATTGGTTAATCAGC
AGACCCTCGTTGGCGTAACGGAACCATGAGAGGTACGACAACCATTTGAGGTATACTGGCACCGAGCCCG
AGTTCAAGAAGAAGCCGCCAAAGAGCAGGAATGGTATGATAACCGGCGGACCCACAGACAGCGCCATCGA
GGTCGAGGAGCTGGCGCAGGATATTAGATATCCGAAGGACGTTGACACATTGGCCACCAGAGTGACCAGC
GCCAGGCAGTTGAAGAAGTGCAGCACTCCGGCCCGCAGTCCGATCATCGGATAGGCAATCGCCGTGAAGA
CCAGTGGCACTGTGAGAAAAAGCGGCAATTCGGCAATCGTTTTGCCCAGAAAGTATGTGTCACAGCGATA
AAGTCGACTTCGGGCCTCCCTCATAAAAACTGGCAGCTCTGAGGTGAACACCTAAATCGAATCGATTCAT
TAGAAAGTTAGTAAATTATTGAAATGCAAATGTATTCTAAACATGACTTACATTTATCGTGGCAAAGACG
TTTTGAAAGGTCATGTTGGTCAGGAAGAGGAAGATGGCTCCGTTGATATTCATCACACCCACTTGCGTGA
GTTGTTGGCCCAAAAAGATGAGGCCAATCAAGATGGCAACCATCTGCAAATTAAAATGTTACTCGCATCT
CATTAATATTCGCGAGTTAAATGAAATTTATTTATCTTCTGCAAAACTATAAACTATACATCTCATTGAA
AAAAACTAAGAAGGGTGTGGAATCAGGCAATTCTATCTAAAATCTAGCGAATTTGTTTCCAAGAATTGTA
AGCGTTATATCATTTGTTTCCACTGGAACCACTCACCGTTGTCTGAATAAGTCGCACTTTTACGAGGAGT
GGTTCCTTGAGCACCGACAGCCAGGATCGCCACAGGACCGCCCGGAACTGCATGAACCAGGTGGCCTTGT
AGGTGTACCCATTCTCCGGCTGCTCCAGTGGCTTCTCCAGATTTTTGGTGGCCAACAACTGCTCCATATC
CCGGGCTACTTTGCTAATGGCAAAATTGTCGCATATCTTGGCGATCCGATCACGGGACTCGATCTCCCGT
CCGGGCACAACGGCCAACACCTGTACGTAAAAGTCCGCCGGATTGTAGTTGGTAGGACACTGGGCACCCA
CGCTGGATAGGAGTTGAGATGTTATGTAATACTAGATACCCTTAATAAACACATCGAACTCACTAGGAAA
AGAAGTCGACGGCTTCGCTGGGAGTGCCCAAGAAAGCTACCCTGCCCTCGGCCATCAGAAGGATCTTGTC
AAAGAGCTCAAACAGCTCGGAAGACGGCTGATGAATGGTCAGGATGACGGTCTTGCCCTTCTGCGACAGC
TTCTTCAGCACCTGGACGACGCTGTGGGCGGTAAAGGAGTCCAGTCCGGAGGTGGGCTCATCGCAGATCA
GAAGCGGCGGATCGGTTAGAGCCTCGGAGGCGAATGCCAGACGCTTCCTTTCTCCGCCGGACAGACCTTT
CACCCTGCCGGGCACACCGATGATCGTGTGCTGACATTTGCTGAGCGAAAGCTCCTGGATCACCTGATCC
ACGCGGGCCACTCGCTGCCGATAGGTCAGATGTCGTGGCATCCGCACCATGGCTTGGAAAATCAGGTGTT
CCCTGGCCGTTAGGGAGCCGATAAAGAGGTCATCCTGCTGGACATAGGCGCACCTGGCCTGCATCTCCTT
GGCGTCCACAGGTTGGCCATTGAGCAGTCGCATCCCGGATGGCGATACTTGGATGCCCTGCGGCGATCGA
AAGGCAAGGGCATTCAGCAGGGTCGTCTTTCCGGCACCGGAACTGCCCATCACGGCCAAAAGTTCGCCCG
GATAGGCCACGCCGCAAACTGAGTTTCAAATTGGTAATTGGACCCTTTATTAAGATTTCACACAGATCAG
CCGACTGCGAATAGAAACTCACCGTTCTTGAGCAAATGTTTCCTGGGCGCCGGTATGTGTCGCTCGTTGC
AGAATAGTCCGCGTGTCCGGTTGACCAGCTGCCGCCATCCGGAGCCCGGCTGATTGACCGCCCCAAAGAT
GTCCATATTGTGCCAGGCATAGGTGAGGTTCTCGGCTAGTTGGCCGCTCCCTGAACCGGAGTCCTCCGGC
GGACTGGGTGGCCGGAGCGTGCCGTAGTTTTTGGCCTGCCCGAAGCCCTGGTTAATGCAGCTCTGCGAAG
CCGCTCCGCTGTCACCCTGCAATGATAGGGGATCTCAAATATCAACTACAAGCGTTATGCTCATCTAACC
CCGAACAAAAAGTACCCCGAAGTATCCTACGAAGTAGGTTTATACTTTTATTTATTTTTTGTGCATCTAG
GATCAGCTTAAAATATCTGGTTGTTATATTTTTTGTAAAAAAGAATATAGTCGAAAATGAATGCCTTTAG
ATGTCTTGATCATGATATGATCTCAAAAATTGTCTTATATAGCGAGAACAGCTACCAGAATAATCTGTTT
CGTGTCACTATTTGTTTGTGCAATTGCGGTTTGGGATTTTTGTGGGTCGCAGTTCTCACGCCGCAGACAA
TTTGATGTTGCAATCGCAGTTCCTATAGATCAAGTGAACTTAAGATGTATGCACATGTACTACTCACATT
GTTCAGATGCTCGGCAGATGGGTGTTTGCTGCCTCCGCGAATTAATAGCTCCTGATCCTCTTGGCCCATT
GCCGGGATTTTTCACACTTTCCCCTGCTTACCCACCCAAAACCAATCACCACCCCAATCACTCAAAAAAC
AAACAAAAATAAGAAGCGAGAGGAGTTTTGGCACAGCACTTTGTGTTTAATTGATGGCGTAAACCGCTTG
GAGCTTCGTCACGAAACCGCTGACAAAATGCAACTGAAGGCGGACATTGACGCTACGTAACGCTACAAAC
GGTGGCGAAAGAGATAGCGGACGCAGCGGCGAAAGAGACGGCGATATTTCTGTGGACAGAGAAGGAGGCA
AACAGCGCTGACTTTGAGTGGAATGTCATTTTGAGTGAGAGGTAATCGAAAGAACCTGGTACATCAAATA
CCCTTGGATCGAAGTAAATTTAAAACTGATCAGATAAGTTCAATGATATCCAGTGCAGTAAAAAAAAAAA
ATGTTTTTTTTATCTACTTTCCGCAAAAATGGGTTTTATTAACTTACATACATACTAGGCGCGCCAGATC
GCAAGAAGCTTGATATCATCGATCTCGAGGCTGCATCCAACGCGTTGGGAGCTCTCCGGATCAATTCGGC
TTCAGGTACCGTCGACGATGTAGGTCACGGTCTCGAAGCCGCGGTGCGGGTGCCAGGGCGTGCCCTTGGG
CTCCCCGGGCGCGTACTCCACCTCACCCATCTGGTCCATCATGATGAACGGGTCGAGGTGGCGGTAGTTG
ATCCCGGCGAACGCGCGGCGCACCGGGAAGCCCTCGCCCTCGAAACCGCTGGGCGCGGTGGTCACGGTGA
GCACGGGACGTGCGACGGCGTCGGCTGGTGCGGATACGCGGGGCAGCGTCAGCGGGTTCTCGACGGTCAC
GGCGGGCATGTCGACAAGCCGAATTGATCCACTAGAAGGCCTAATTCGGTACACTAGTTGGCCACGTAAT
AAGTGTGCGTTGAATTTATTCGCAAAAACATTGCATATTTTCGGCAAAGTAAAATTTTGTTGCATACCTT
ATCAAAAAATAAGTGCTGCATACTTTTTAGAGAAACCAAATAATTTTTTATTGCATACCCGTTTTTAATA
AAATACATTGCATACCCTCTTTTAATAAAAAATATTGCATACTTTGACGAAACAAATTTTCGTTGCATAC
CCAATAAAAGATTATTATATTGCATACCCGTTTTTAATAAAATACATTGCATACCCTCTTTTAATAAAGA
ATATTGCATACGTTGACGAAACAAATTTTCGTTGCATACCCAATAAAAGATTATTATATTGCATACCTTT
TCTTGCCATACCATTTAGCCGATCAATTGTGCTCGGCAACAGTATATTTGTGGTGTGCCAACCAACAACA
CTAGTAGTACCAGCTTATAACTTCGTATAATGTATGCTATACGAAGTTATCTGCAGGCAGGTCGGAGTAC
TGTCCTCCGAGCGGAGTACTGTCCTCCGAGCGGAGTACTGTCCTCCGAGCGGAGTACTGTCCTCCGAGCG
GAGTACTGTCCTCCGAGCGGAGACTCCCATGGATAACTTCGTATAATGTATGCTATACGAAGTTATGGAT
CCGCAGGTCGGAGTACTGTCCTCCGAGCGGAGTACTGTCCTCCGAGCGGAGTACTGTCCTCCGAGCGGAG
TACTGTCCTCCGAGCGGAGTACTGTCCTCCGAGCGGAGACTCGTCGACAGCGAGCGCCGGAGTATAAATA
GAGGCGCTTCGTCTACGGAGCGACAATTCAATTCAAACAAGCAAAGTGAACACGTCGCTAAGCGAAAGCT
AAGCAAATAAACAAGCGCAGCTGAACAAGCTAAACAATCTGCAGTAAAGTGCAAGTTAAAGTGAATCAAT
TAAAAGTAACCAGCAACCAAGTAAATCAACTGCAACTACTGAAATCTGCCAAGAAGTAATTATTGAATAC
AAGAAGAGAACTCTGAATAGGGAATTGGGAATTCGCAGATCTGCGGCCGCGGCTCGAATCACAAGTTTGT
ACAAAAAAGCAGGCTCCGCGGCCGCCCCCTTCACCATGGGCAAGCCCATCCCCAACCCCCTGCTGGGCCT
GGACAGCACCGCTAGCAAAGACAATACTGTGCCTCTGAAGCTGATCGCTCTCCTGGCTAATGGCGAGTTC
CATAGTGGCGAACAGCTGGGAGAAACCCTGGGCATGTCCAGGGCCGCTATCAACAAGCACATTCAGACTC
TGCGCGACTGGGGCGTGGACGTGTTCACCGTGCCCGGAAAGGGCTACTCTCTGCCCGAGCCTATCCCGCT
GCTGAACGCTAAACAGATTCTGGGACAGCTGGACGGCGGGAGCGTGGCAGTCCTGCCTGTGGTCGACTCC
ACCAATCAGTACCTGCTGGATCGAATCGGCGAGCTGAAGAGTGGGGATGCTTGCATTGCAGAATATCAGC
AGGCAGGGAGAGGAAGCAGAGGGAGGAAATGGTTCTCTCCTTTTGGAGCTAACCTGTACCTGAGTATGTT
TTGGCGCCTGAAGCGGGGACCAGCAGCAATCGGCCTGGGCCCGGTCATCGGAATTGTCATGGCAGAAGCG
CTGCGAAAGCTGGGAGCAGACAAGGTGCGAGTCAAATGGCCCAATGACCTGTATCTGCAGGATAGAAAGC
TGGCAGGCATCCTGGTGGAGCTGGCCGGAATAACAGGCGATGCTGCACAGATCGTCATTGGCGCCGGGAT
TAACGTGGCTATGAGGCGCGTGGAGGAAAGCGTGGTCAATCAGGGCTGGATCACACTGCAGGAAGCAGGG
ATTAACCTGGACAGGAATACTCTGGCCGCTACGCTGATCCGAGAGCTGCGGGCAGCCCTGGAACTGTTCG
AGCAGGAAGGCCTGGCTCCATATCTGCCACGGTGGGAGAAGCTGGATAACTTCATCAATAGACCCGTGAA
GCTGATCATTGGGGACAAAGAGATTTTCGGGATTAGCCGGGGGATTGATAAACAGGGAGCCCTGCTGCTG
GAACAGGACGGAGTTATCAAACCCTGGATGGGCGGAGAAATCAGTCTGCGGTCTGCCGAAAAGCTGCAGC
TGCCTCCCCTGGAGCGCCTGACCCTGGACTAATAGAAGGGTGGGCGCGCCGACCCAGCTTTCTTGTACAA
AGTGGTGATTCGAGGGTACCTCTAGAGCAAACTAGTTCTGATCTGCTAGACAATTGTTGGCATCAGGTAG
GCATCACACACGATTAACAACCCCTAAAAATACACTTTGAAAATATTGAAAATATGTTTTTGTATACATT
TTTGATATTTTCAAATAATACGCAGTTATAAAACTCATTAGCTAACCCATTTTTTCTTTGCTTATGCTTA
CAGATTGCAAAGAACTAGAGCCGCGGGATCTTTGTGAAGGAACCTTACTTCTGTGGTGTGACATAATTGG
ACAAACTACCTACAGAGATTTAAAGCTCTAAGGTAAATATAAAATTTTTAAGTGTATAATGTGTTAAACT
ACTGATTCTAATTGTTTGTGTATTTTAGATTCCAACCTATGGAACTGATGAATGGGAGCAGTGGTGGAAT
GCCTTTAATGAGGAAAACCTGTTTTGCTCAGAAGAAATGCCATCTAGTGATGATGAGGCTACTGCTGACT
CTCAACATTCTACTCCTCCAAAAAAGAAGAGAAAGGTAGAAGACCCCAAGGACTTTCCTTCAGAATTGCT
AAGTTTTTTGAGTCATGCTGTGTTTAGTAATAGAACTCTTGCTTGCTTTGCTATTTACACCACAAAGGAA
AAAGCTGCACTGCTATACAAGAAAATTATGGAAAAATATTTGATGTATAGTGCCTTGACTAGAGATCATA
ATCAGCCATACCACATTTGTAGAGGTTTTACTTGCTTTAAAAAACCTCCCACACCTCCCCCTGAACCTGA
AACATAAAATGAATGGAATTGTTGTTGTTAACTTGTTTATTGCAGCTTATAATGGTTACAAATAAAGCAA
TAGCATCACAAATTTCACAAATAAAGCATTTTTTTCACTGCATTCTAGTTGTGGTTTGTCCAAACTCATC
AATGTATCTTATCATGTCTGGTTCCAGAGCTCTGGCCACGTAATAAGTGTGCGTTGAATTTATTCGCAAA
AACATTGCATATTTTCGGCAAAGTAAAATTTTGTTGCATACCTTATCAAAAAATAAGTGCTGCATACTTT
TTAGAGAAACCAAATAATTTTTTATTGCATACCCGTTTTTAATAAAATACATTGCATACCCTCTTTTAAT
AAAAAATATTGCATACTTTGACGAAACAAATTTTCGTTGCATACCCAATAAAAGATTATTATATTGCATA
CCCGTTTTTAATAAAATACATTGCATACCCTCTTTTAATAAAGAATATTGCATACGTTGACGAAACAAAT
TTTCGTTGCATACCCAATAAAAGATTATTATATTGCATACCTTTTCTTGCCATACCATTTAGCCGATCAA
TTGTGCTCGGCAACAGTATATTTGTGGTGTGCCAACCAACAACGAGCTCCAGCTTTTGTTCCCTTTAGTG
AGGGTTAATTGCGCGCTTGGCGTAATCATGGTCATAGCTGTTTCCTGTGTGAAATTGTTATCCGCTCACA
ATTCCACACAACATACGAGCCGGAAGCATAAAGTGTAAAGCCTGGGGTGCCTAATGAGTGAGCTAACTCA
CATTAATTGCGTTGCGCTCACTGCCCGCTTTCCAGTCGGGAAACCTGTCGTGCCAGCTGCATTAATGAAT
CGGCCAACGCGCGGGGAGAGGCGGTTTGCGTATTGGGCGCTCTTCCGCTTCCTCGCTCACTGACTCGCTG
CGCTCGGTCGTTCGGCTGCGGCGAGCGGTATCAGCTCACTCAAAGGCGGTAATACGGTTATCCACAGAAT
CAGGGGATAACGCAGGAAAGAACATGTGAGCAAAAGGCCAGCAAAAGGCCAGGAACCGTAAAAAGGCCGC
GTTGCTGGCGTTTTTCCATAGGCTCCGCCCCCCTGACGAGCATCACAAAAATCGACGCTCAAGTCAGAGG
TGGCGAAACCCGACAGGACTATAAAGATACCAGGCGTTTCCCCCTGGAAGCTCCCTCGTGCGCTCTCCTG
TTCCGACCCTGCCGCTTACCGGATACCTGTCCGCCTTTCTCCCTTCGGGAAGCGTGGCGCTTTCTCATAG
CTCACGCTGTAGGTATCTCAGTTCGGTGTAGGTCGTTCGCTCCAAGCTGGGCTGTGTGCACGAACCCCCC
GTTCAGCCCGACCGCTGCGCCTTATCCGGTAACTATCGTCTTGAGTCCAACCCGGTAAGACACGACTTAT
CGCCACTGGCAGCAGCCACTGGTAACAGGATTAGCAGAGCGAGGTATGTAGGCGGTGCTACAGAGTTCTT
GAAGTGGTGGCCTAACTACGGCTACACTAGAAGAACAGTATTTGGTATCTGCGCTCTGCTGAAGCCAGTT
ACCTTCGGAAAAAGAGTTGGTAGCTCTTGATCCGGCAAACAAACCACCGCTGGTAGCGGTGGTTTTTTTG
TTTGCAAGCAGCAGATTACGCGCAGAAAAAAAGGATCTCAAGAAGATCCTTTGATCTTTTCTACGGGGTC
TGACGCTCAGTGGAACGAAAACTCACGTTAAGGGATTTTGGTCATGAGATTATCAAAAAGGATCTTCACC
TAGATCCTTTTAAATTAAAAATGAAGTTTTAAATCAATCTAAAGTATATATGAGTAAACTTGGTCTGACA
GTTACCAATGCTTAATCAGTGAGGCACCTATCTCAGCGATCTGTCTATTTCGTTCATCCATAGTTGCCTG
ACTCCCCGTCGTGTAGATAACTACGATACGGGAGGGCTTACCATCTGGCCCCAGTGCTGCAATGATACCG
CGAGACCCACGCTCACCGGCTCCAGATTTATCAGCAATAAACCAGCCAGCCGGAAGGGCCGAGCGCAGAA
GTGGTCCTGCAACTTTATCCGCCTCCATCCAGTCTATTAATTGTTGCCGGGAAGCTAGAGTAAGTAGTTC
GCCAGTTAATAGTTTGCGCAACGTTGTTGCCATTGCTACAGGCATCGTGGTGTCACGCTCGTCGTTTGGT
ATGGCTTCATTCAGCTCCGGTTCCCAACGATCAAGGCGAGTTACATGATCCCCCATGTTGTGCAAAAAAG
CGGTTAGCTCCTTCGGTCCTCCGATCGTTGTCAGAAGTAAGTTGGCCGCAGTGTTATCACTCATGGTTAT
GGCAGCACTGCATAATTCTCTTACTGTCATGCCATCCGTAAGATGCTTTTCTGTGACTGGTGAGTACTCA
ACCAAGTCATTCTGAGAATAGTGTATGCGGCGACCGAGTTGCTCTTGCCCGGCGTCAATACGGGATAATA
CCGCGCCACATAGCAGAACTTTAAAAGTGCTCATCATTGGAAAACGTTCTTCGGGGCGAAAACTCTCAAG
GATCTTACCGCTGTTGAGATCCAGTTCGATGTAACCCACTCGTGCACCCAACTGATCTTCAGCATCTTTT
ACTTTCACCAGCGTTTCTGGGTGAGCAAAAACAGGAAGGCAAAATGCCGCAAAAAAGGGAATAAGGGCGA
CACGGAAATGTTGAATACTCATACTCTTCCTTTTTCAATATTATTGAAGCATTTATCAGGGTTATTGTCT
CATGAGCGGATACATATTTGAATGTATTTAGAAAAATAAACAAATAGGGGTTCCGCGCACATTTCCCCGA
AAAGTGCCACCTG
Features (pLannotate 1.2.2; 30 found; start..end, strand, type, name):
      1..359     +  rep_origin     f1 ori (sequence partly withheld): f1 bacteriophage origin of replication; arrow indicates direction of (+) strand synthesis
    461..616     -  CDS            lacZα (fragment): LacZα fragment of β-galactosidase; lacZ fragment
    624..642     +  promoter       T7 promoter: promoter for bacteriophage T7 RNA polymerase
    679..4798    -  gene           mini-white: white; This modified version of the white gene lacks part of the first intron.
   4912..4981    +  protein_bind   attB: attB site for the φC31 integrase (Groth et al., 2000) phage φC31 integrase
   5219..5649    +  protein_bind   gypsy insulator: chromatin insulator from Drosophila Su(Hw), CP190, and Mod(mdg4)67.2
   5667..5700    -  protein_bind   loxP: Cre-mediated recombination occurs in the 8-bp core sequence (GCATACAT). Cre recombinase
   5713..5807    +  protein_bind   5X UAS: five tandem copies of the "ScaI site" 17-mer CGGAGTACTGTCCTCCG, an upstream activating sequence (UAS) that efficiently binds yeast Gal4 (Webster et al., 1988; Pfeiffer et al., 2010) GAL4
   5823..5856    -  protein_bind   loxP: Cre-mediated recombination occurs in the 8-bp core sequence (GCATACAT). Cre recombinase
   5869..5963    +  protein_bind   5X UAS: five tandem copies of the "ScaI site" 17-mer CGGAGTACTGTCCTCCG, an upstream activating sequence (UAS) that efficiently binds yeast Gal4 (Webster et al., 1988; Pfeiffer et al., 2010) GAL4
   5987..6225    +  promoter       hsp70 promoter: Drosophila melanogaster hsp70Bb promoter
   6271..6295    +  protein_bind   attB1: mutant version of attB; recombination site for the Gateway® BP reaction BP Clonase™
   6367..7323    +  CDS            TurboID: mutant of the E. coli biotin ligase BioID engineered for improved catalytic efficiency (Branon et al., 2018)
   7330..7356    +  CDS            NES: nuclear export signal from the HIV Rev protein (Fischer et al., 1995)
   7382..7406    -  protein_bind   attB2: mutant version of attB; recombination site for the Gateway® BP reaction BP Clonase™
   7637..7711    +  CDS            small t antigen (fragment): SV40 (simian virus 40) small t antigen
   7713..7778    +  intron         small t intron: SV40 (simian virus 40) small t antigen intron
   7908..7928    +  CDS            SV40 NLS: nuclear localization signal of SV40 (simian virus 40) large T antigen
   7935..8069    +  CDS            LT_POVHA (fragment): Protein inferred from homology: Swiss-Prot protein existence level 3. Isoform large T antigen is a key early protein essential for both driving viral replication and inducing cellular transformation. Plays a role in viral genome replication by driving entry of quiescent cells into the cell cycle and by autoregulating the synthesis of viral early mRNA. Displays highly oncogenic activities by corrupting the host cellular checkpoint mechanisms that guard cell division and the transcription, replication, and repair of DNA. Participates in the modulation of cellular gene expression preceeding viral
   8094..8177    +  CDS            large T antigen (fragment): large T antigen from SV40 (simian virus 40)
   8200..8321    +  polyA_signal   SV40 poly(A) signal: SV40 polyadenylation signal
   8343..8773    +  protein_bind   gypsy insulator: chromatin insulator from Drosophila Su(Hw), CP190, and Mod(mdg4)67.2
   8792..8810    -  promoter       T3 promoter: promoter for bacteriophage T3 RNA polymerase
   8853..8875    -  protein_bind   lac operator (fragment): The lac repressor binds to the lac operator to inhibit transcription in E. coli. This inhibition can be relieved by adding lactose or isopropyl-β-D-thiogalactopyranoside (IPTG). lac repressor encoded by lacI
   8879..8909    -  promoter       lac promoter: promoter for the E. coli lac operon
   8924..8945    -  protein_bind   CAP binding site: CAP binding activates transcription in the presence of cAMP. E. coli catabolite activator protein
   8958..9050    -  CDS            lacI (fragment): lac repressor; lacI; The lac repressor binds to the lac operator to inhibit transcription in E. coli. This inhibition can be relieved by adding lactose or isopropyl-β-D-thiogalactopyranoside (IPTG).
   9233..9821    -  rep_origin     ori: high-copy-number ColE1/pMB1/pBR322/pUC origin of replication
   9992..10852   -  CDS            AmpR: β-lactamase; bla; confers resistance to ampicillin, carbenicillin, and related antibiotics
  10853..10957   -  promoter       AmpR promoter: bla
