[The description below was written by a language model from this plasmid's Addgene catalogue record and pLannotate feature annotations shown in this document.]
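Description:
pUAS-V5-TurboID-NES is a Drosophila transgenesis and expression plasmid of about 11 kb, built on the pWalium10-roe backbone. It places the engineered promiscuous biotin ligase TurboID under Gal4/UAS control. In E. coli it is maintained through a high-copy ColE1/pUC-type origin and selected with ampicillin (AmpR under its own promoter). An f1 origin and remnants of a lacZα/lac promoter cloning region with flanking T7 and T3 promoters are also present. For fly work, the vector carries a φC31 attB site for integrase-mediated insertion into genomic attP landing sites, and a mini-white gene that serves as the eye-colour marker for identifying transformants.

The expression cassette is bracketed by two gypsy insulators, which shield it from chromosomal position effects. It consists of two 5X UAS blocks, ten Gal4 binding sites in total, upstream of the hsp70 basal promoter. The first UAS block is flanked by loxP sites, so Cre can remove it and lower the maximal expression level. The TurboID coding sequence lies between Gateway attB1 and attB2 sites, indicating it was introduced by recombinational cloning. It is followed in frame by an HIV Rev-derived nuclear export signal that keeps the enzyme in the cytoplasm. The catalogue entry describes an N-terminal V5 epitope tag, although the automated feature table does not annotate it. Transcripts are processed through the SV40 small t intron and SV40 polyadenylation signal; the annotated T antigen fragments and SV40 NLS are simply part of this 3' region.

Crossing transgenic flies to tissue-specific Gal4 drivers gives spatially controlled TurboID expression for biotin-based proximity labeling in vivo. The cytosolic, untargeted enzyme can serve as a general labeling tool or as a reference control.
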