Addgene plasmid #116904: pUAS-V5-TurboID-NES
Purpose: Expresses TurboID under Gal4/UAS control. TurboID is tagged at the N-terminus with V5 and a nuclear export signal (NES) at the C-terminus.
Depositing lab: Norbert Perrimon. Depositing organization: Harvard Medical School. Publication: Efficient proximity labeling in living cells and organisms with TurboID. Branon TC, Bosch JA, Sanchez AD, Udeshi ND, Svinkina T, Carr SA, Feldman JL, Perrimon N, Ting AY. Nat Biotechnol. 2018 Aug 20. pii: nbt.4201. doi: 10.1038/nbt.4201. PubMed 30125270.
Backbone
  Vector backbone: pWalium10-roe
  Backbone manufacturer: Perkins, L.A. et al. The transgenic RNAi project at Harvard medical school: resources and validation. Genetics 201, 843–852 (201
  Vector type: Drosophila expression
Growth in bacteria
  Bacterial resistance: Ampicillin, 100 μg/mL
  Growth temperature: 37°C
  Growth strain: DH5alpha
  Copy number: Unknown
Gene/Insert
  Gene/Insert name: TurboID
Terms and licenses: Academic/Nonprofit Terms; Industry Terms: Not Available to Industry
How to cite: pUAS-V5-TurboID-NES was a gift from Norbert Perrimon (Addgene plasmid # 116904 ; http://n2t.net/addgene:116904 ; RRID:Addgene_116904)
